Addgene plasmid #200448: All-in-one lenti-BE4-NG
Purpose: (Empty Backbone) Lentivirus vector for base editing
Depositing lab: Benjamin Cravatt. Depositing organization: Scripps California (The Scripps Research Institute). Publication: Assigning functionality to cysteines by base editing of cancer dependency genes. Li H, Ma T, Remsberg JR, Won SJ, DeMeester KE, Njomen E, Ogasawara D, Zhao KT, Huang TP, Lu B, Simon GM, Melillo B, Schreiber SL, Lykke-Andersen J, Liu DR, Cravatt BF. Nat Chem Biol. 2023 Nov;19(11):1320-1330. doi: 10.1038/s41589-023-01428-w. Epub 2023 Oct 2. PubMed 37783940.
Backbone
  Vector backbone: lentiCRISPR v2
  Modifications to backbone: Inserted base editor (#125617) to lentivirus plasmid #52961.
  Vector type: Mammalian Expression, Lentiviral, CRISPR
  Selectable markers: Puromycin
Growth in bacteria
  Bacterial resistance: Ampicillin, 100 μg/mL
  Growth temperature: 30°C
  Growth strain: NEB Stable
  Copy number: Low Copy
Gene/Insert
  Cloning method: Ligation Independent Cloning
  Sequencing primers: 5′ GACTATCATATGCTTACCGT
Resource information
  A portion of this plasmid was derived from a plasmid made by: Base editor (#125617, gift from David Liu, Broad Institute) was inserted into lentivirus plasmid (#52961, gift from Feng Zhang, Broad Institute).
Terms and licenses: Academic/Nonprofit Terms; Industry Terms: Not Available to Industry
Depositor comments: Please visit https://www.biorxiv.org/content/10.1101/2022.11.17.516964v1 for bioRxiv preprint.
How to cite: All-in-one lenti-BE4-NG was a gift from Benjamin Cravatt (Addgene plasmid # 200448 ; http://n2t.net/addgene:200448 ; RRID:Addgene_200448)
