[The description below was written by a language model from this plasmid's Addgene catalogue record and pLannotate feature annotations shown in this document.]
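Description:
All-in-one lenti-BE4-NG is a third-generation-style, self-inactivating HIV-1 lentiviral transfer plasmid of about 16 kb, built by placing a cytosine base editor into the lentiCRISPR v2 backbone in place of its nuclease. It is deposited as an empty backbone, with no guide sequence installed. In bacteria it is maintained through a ColE1/pUC-type origin with ampicillin resistance, although the record lists it as low copy. An f1 origin and an SV40/EM7-driven bleomycin/Zeocin resistance cassette lie outside the viral region. A CMV enhancer/promoter fused to the truncated 5' LTR drives transcription of the viral genome. This genome carries the Ψ packaging signal, RRE, cPPT/CTS, WPRE and a ΔU3 3' LTR, followed by a bGH polyadenylation signal.

Between the LTRs are two expression units. A human U6 promoter is followed by a stretch of roughly 1.9 kb and then the S. pyogenes gRNA scaffold. This stretch includes a match to a bacterial deoC gene and most likely serves as a filler that is replaced when a spacer is cloned in. Downstream, an EF-1α core promoter drives the editor: rat APOBEC1 deaminase fused to Cas9 carrying the D10A change, followed by the uracil glycosylase inhibitor UGI from phage PBS2. The feature table annotates one UGI copy. The "NG" in the name suggests a Cas9 variant recognising relaxed NG PAMs, but the annotation does not confirm this. A puromycin N-acetyltransferase coding region follows the editor and allows selection of transduced mammalian cells; the linking element is not annotated. The design delivers guide, editor and selection marker in a single virus for C-to-T base editing. The associated publication used base editing to probe the function of cysteines in cancer dependency genes.
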