Features (pLannotate 1.2.2; 37 found; start..end, strand, type, name):
    217..397     +  LTR            5' LTR (truncated): truncated 5' long terminal repeat (LTR) from HIV-1
    444..569     +  misc_feature   HIV-1 Ψ: packaging signal of human immunodeficiency virus type 1
    553..916     +  CDS            HIV-1 gag (fragment): gag protein from human immunodeficiency virus 1; gag
   1062..1295    +  misc_feature   RRE: The Rev response element (RRE) of HIV-1 allows for Rev-dependent mRNA export from the nucleus to the cytoplasm.
   1672..1772    +  CDS            Rev (fragment): human immunodeficiency virus 1 (HIV-1) Rev protein; rev; enhances nuclear export of unspliced and incompletely spliced viral mRNAs
   1822..1939    +  misc_feature   cPPT/CTS: central polypurine tract and central termination sequence of HIV-1
   1990..2230    +  promoter       U6 promoter: RNA polymerase III promoter for human U6 snRNA
   2416..3075    -  CDS            deoC1: DEOC1_STAAN - Also known as dra. Experimental evidence at protein level: Swiss-Prot protein existence level 1. Catalyzes a reversible aldol reaction between acetaldehyde and D-glyceraldehyde 3-phosphate to generate 2-deoxy-D-ribose 5- phosphate. From Staphylococcus aureus (strain N315).
   4120..4195    +  misc_RNA       gRNA scaffold: guide RNA scaffold for the Streptococcus pyogenes CRISPR/Cas9 system
   4213..4231    +  CDS            small t antigen (fragment): SV40 (simian virus 40) small t antigen
   4257..4468    +  promoter       EF-1α core promoter: core promoter for human elongation factor EF-1α
   4550..5233    +  CDS            Apobec1: ABEC1_RAT - Experimental evidence at protein level: Swiss-Prot protein existence level 1. Catalytic component of the apolipoprotein B mRNA editing enzyme complex which is responsible for the postranscriptional editing of a CAA codon for Gln to a UAA codon for stop in the APOB mRNA. May also play a role in the epigenetic regulation of gene expression by participating in DNA demethylation. From Rattus norvegicus (Rat).
   5330..6931    +  CDS            dCas9(N): N-terminal portion of catalytically inactive Streptococcus pyogenes dCas9 carrying the D10A mutation (Zetsche et al., 2015)
   6932..9426    +  CDS            Cas9(C) (fragment): C-terminal portion of Streptococcus pyogenes Cas9 (Zetsche et al., 2015)
   9461..9709    +  CDS            UGI: UNGI_BPPB2 - Experimental evidence at protein level: Swiss-Prot protein existence level 1. This protein binds specifically and reversibly to the host uracil-DNA glycosylase, preventing removal of uracil residues from PBS2 DNA by the host uracil-excision repair system. From Bacillus phage PBS2 (Bacteriophage PBS2).
   9862..10459   +  CDS            PuroR (fragment): puromycin N-acetyltransferase; pac from Streptomyces; confers resistance to puromycin
  10475..11063   +  misc_feature   WPRE: woodchuck hepatitis virus posttranscriptional regulatory element
  11114..11133   +  misc_feature   cPPT/CTS (fragment): central polypurine tract and central termination sequence of HIV-1
  11135..11368   +  LTR            3' LTR (ΔU3): self-inactivating 3' long terminal repeat (LTR) from HIV-1
  11400..11624   +  polyA_signal   bGH poly(A) signal: bovine growth hormone polyadenylation signal
  11628..11649   +  promoter       SV40 promoter (fragment): SV40 enhancer and early promoter
  11670..12098   +  rep_origin     f1 ori (sequence partly withheld): f1 bacteriophage origin of replication; arrow indicates direction of (+) strand synthesis
  12112..12441   +  promoter       SV40 promoter: SV40 enhancer and early promoter
  12489..12536   +  promoter       EM7 promoter: synthetic bacterial promoter&nbsp
  12555..12929   +  CDS            BleoR: antibiotic-binding protein; Sh ble from Streptoalloteichus hindustanus; confers resistance to bleomycin, phleomycin, and Zeocin™
  12939..13064   +  CDS            ble (fragment): BLE_KLEPN - Experimental evidence at protein level: Swiss-Prot protein existence level 1. Binding protein with a strong affinity to the bleomycin family of antibiotics. Binds to CL990; an antimitotic-antibiotic compound. From Klebsiella pneumoniae.
  13059..13180   +  polyA_signal   SV40 poly(A) signal: SV40 polyadenylation signal
  13251..13273   -  protein_bind   lac operator (fragment): The lac repressor binds to the lac operator to inhibit transcription in E. coli. This inhibition can be relieved by adding lactose or isopropyl-β-D-thiogalactopyranoside (IPTG). lac repressor encoded by lacI
  13277..13307   -  promoter       lac promoter: promoter for the E. coli lac operon
  13322..13343   -  protein_bind   CAP binding site: CAP binding activates transcription in the presence of cAMP. E. coli catabolite activator protein
  13356..13448   -  CDS            lacI (fragment): lac repressor; lacI; The lac repressor binds to the lac operator to inhibit transcription in E. coli. This inhibition can be relieved by adding lactose or isopropyl-β-D-thiogalactopyranoside (IPTG).
  13631..14219   -  rep_origin     ori: high-copy-number ColE1/pMB1/pBR322/pUC origin of replication
  14390..15250   -  CDS            AmpR: β-lactamase; bla; confers resistance to ampicillin, carbenicillin, and related antibiotics
  15251..15355   -  promoter       AmpR promoter: bla
  15414..15466   -  misc_feature   bom (fragment): basis of mobility region from pBR322
  15621..16000   +  enhancer       CMV enhancer: human cytomegalovirus immediate early enhancer
  16001..199     +  promoter       CMV promoter (across the origin): human cytomegalovirus (CMV) immediate early promoter
>Addgene plasmid #200448 | All-in-one lenti-BE4-NG | addgene full sequence | sequence record 392558 | Addgene NGS Result
TGATGCGGTTTTGGCAGTACATCAATGGGCGTGGATAGCGGTTTGACTCACGGGGATTTCCAAGTCTCCA
CCCCATTGACGTCAATGGGAGTTTGTTTTGGCACCAAAATCAACGGGACTTTCCAAAATGTCGTAACAAC
TCCGCCCCATTGACGCAAATGGGCGGTAGGCGTGTACGGTGGGAGGTCTATATAAGCAGCGCGTTTTGCC
TGTACTGGGTCTCTCTGGTTAGACCAGATCTGAGCCTGGGAGCTCTCTGGCTAACTAGGGAACCCACTGC
TTAAGCCTCAATAAAGCTTGCCTTGAGTGCTTCAAGTAGTGTGTGCCCGTCTGTTGTGTGACTCTGGTAA
CTAGAGATCCCTCAGACCCTTTTAGTCAGTGTGGAAAATCTCTAGCAGTGGCGCCCGAACAGGGACTTGA
AAGCGAAAGGGAAACCAGAGGAGCTCTCTCGACGCAGGACTCGGCTTGCTGAAGCGCGCACGGCAAGAGG
CGAGGGGCGGCGACTGGTGAGTACGCCAAAAATTTTGACTAGCGGAGGCTAGAAGGAGAGAGATGGGTGC
GAGAGCGTCAGTATTAAGCGGGGGAGAATTAGATCGCGATGGGAAAAAATTCGGTTAAGGCCAGGGGGAA
AGAAAAAATATAAATTAAAACATATAGTATGGGCAAGCAGGGAGCTAGAACGATTCGCAGTTAATCCTGG
CCTGTTAGAAACATCAGAAGGCTGTAGACAAATACTGGGACAGCTACAACCATCCCTTCAGACAGGATCA
GAAGAACTTAGATCATTATATAATACAGTAGCAACCCTCTATTGTGTGCATCAAAGGATAGAGATAAAAG
ACACCAAGGAAGCTTTAGACAAGATAGAGGAAGAGCAAAACAAAAGTAAGACCACCGCACAGCAAGCGGC
CGCTGATCTTCAGACCTGGAGGAGGAGATATGAGGGACAATTGGAGAAGTGAATTATATAAATATAAAGT
AGTAAAAATTGAACCATTAGGAGTAGCACCCACCAAGGCAAAGAGAAGAGTGGTGCAGAGAGAAAAAAGA
GCAGTGGGAATAGGAGCTTTGTTCCTTGGGTTCTTGGGAGCAGCAGGAAGCACTATGGGCGCAGCGTCAA
TGACGCTGACGGTACAGGCCAGACAATTATTGTCTGGTATAGTGCAGCAGCAGAACAATTTGCTGAGGGC
TATTGAGGCGCAACAGCATCTGTTGCAACTCACAGTCTGGGGCATCAAGCAGCTCCAGGCAAGAATCCTG
GCTGTGGAAAGATACCTAAAGGATCAACAGCTCCTGGGGATTTGGGGTTGCTCTGGAAAACTCATTTGCA
CCACTGCTGTGCCTTGGAATGCTAGTTGGAGTAATAAATCTCTGGAACAGATTTGGAATCACACGACCTG
GATGGAGTGGGACAGAGAAATTAACAATTACACAAGCTTAATACACTCCTTAATTGAAGAATCGCAAAAC
CAGCAAGAAAAGAATGAACAAGAATTATTGGAATTAGATAAATGGGCAAGTTTGTGGAATTGGTTTAACA
TAACAAATTGGCTGTGGTATATAAAATTATTCATAATGATAGTAGGAGGCTTGGTAGGTTTAAGAATAGT
TTTTGCTGTACTTTCTATAGTGAATAGAGTTAGGCAGGGATATTCACCATTATCGTTTCAGACCCACCTC
CCAACCCCGAGGGGACCCGACAGGCCCGAAGGAATAGAAGAAGAAGGTGGAGAGAGAGACAGAGACAGAT
CCATTCGATTAGTGAACGGATCGGCACTGCGTGCGCCAATTCTGCAGACAAATGGCAGTATTCATCCACA
ATTTTAAAAGAAAAGGGGGGATTGGGGGGTACAGTGCAGGGGAAAGAATAGTAGACATAATAGCAACAGA
CATACAAACTAAAGAATTACAAAAACAAATTACAAAAATTCAAAATTTTCGGGTTTATTACAGGGACAGC
AGAGATCCAGTTTGGTTAATTAAGGTACCGAGGGCCTATTTCCCATGATTCCTTCATATTTGCATATACG
ATACAAGGCTGTTAGAGAGATAATTAGAATTAATTTGACTGTAAACACAAAGATATTAGTACAAAATACG
TGACGTAGAAAGTAATAATTTCTTGGGTAGTTTGCAGTTTTAAAATTATGTTTTAAAATGGACTATCATA
TGCTTACCGTAACTTGAAAGTATTTCGATTTCTTGGCTTTATATATCTTGTGGAAAGGACGAAACACCGG
AGACGGTTGTAAATGAGCACACAAAATACACATGCTAAAATATTATATTCTATGACCTTTATAAAATCAA
CCAAAATCTTCTTTTTAATAACTTTAGTATCAATAATTAGAATTTTTATGTTCCTTTTTGCAAACTTTTA
ATAAAAATGAGCAAAATAAAAAAACGCTAGTTTTAGTAACTCGCGTTGTTTTCTTCACCTTTAATAATAG
CTACTCCACCACTTGTTCCTAAGCGGTCAGCTCCTGCTTCAATCATTTTTTGAGCATCTTCAAATGTTCT
AACTCCACCAGCTGCTTTAACTAAAGCATTGTCTTTAACAACTGACTTCATTAGTTTAACATCTTCAAAT
GTTGCACCTGATTTTGAAAATCCTGTTGATGTTTTAACAAATTCTAATCCAGCTTCAACAGCTATTTCAC
AAGCTTTCATGATTTCTTCTTTTGTTAATAAACAATTTTCCATAATACATTTAACAACATGTGATCCAGC
TGCTTTTTTTACAGCTTTCATGTCTTCTAAAACTAATTCATAATTTTTGTCTTTTAATGCACCAATATTT
AATACCATATCAATTTCTGTTGCACCATCTTTAATTGCTTCAGAAACTTCGAATGCTTTTGTAGCTGTTG
TGCATGCACCTAGAGGAAAACCTACAACATTTGTTATTCCTACATTTGTGCCTTTTAATAATTCTTTACA
ATAGCTTGTTCAATATGAATTAACACAAACTGTTGCAAAATCAAATTCAATTGCTTCATCACATAATTGT
TTAATTTCAGCTTTCGTAGCATCTTGTTTTAATAATGTGTGATCTATATATTTGTTTAGTTTCATTTTTT
CTCCTATATATTCATTTTTAATTTTAATTCTTTAATAATTTCGTCTACTTTAACTTTAGCGTTTTGAACA
GATTCACCAACACCTATAAAATAAATTTTTAGTTTAGGTTCAGTTCCACTTGGGCGAACAGCAAATCATG
ACTTATCTTCTAAATAAAATTTTAGTAAGTCTTGTCCTGGCATATTATACATTCCATCGATGTAGTCTTC
AACATTAACAACTTTAAGTCCAGCAATTTGAGTTAAGGGTGTTGCTCTCAATGATTTCATTAATGGTTCA
ATTTTTAATTTCTTTTCTTCTGGTTTAAAATTCAAGTTTAAAGTGAAAGTGTAATATGCACCCATTTCTT
TAAATAAATCTTCTAAATAGTCTACTAATGTTTTATTTTGTTTTTTATAAAATCAAGCAGCCTCTGCTAT
TAATATAGAAGCTTGTATTCCATCTTTATCTCTAGCTGAGTCATCAATTACATATCCATAACTTTCTTCA
TAAGCAAAAACAAAATTTAATCCGTTATCTTCTTCTTTAGCAATTTCTCTACCCATTCATTTAAATCCAG
TTAAAGTTTTTACAATATTAACTCCATATTTTTCATGAGCGATTCTATCACCCAAATCACTTGTTACAAA
ACTTGAATATAGAGCCGGATTTTTTGGAATGCTATTTAAGCGTTTTAGATTTGATAATTTTCAATCAATT
AAAATTGGTCCTGTTTGATTTCCATCTAATCTTACAAAATGACCATCATGTTTTATTGCCATTCCAAATC
TGTCAGCATCTGGGTCATTCATAATAATAATATCTGCATCATGTTTAATACCATATTCAAGCGGTATTTT
TCATGCAGGATCAAATTCTGGATTTGGATTTACAACATTTTTAAATGTTTCATCTTCAAATGCATGCTCT
TCAACCTCAATAACGTTATATCCTGATTCACGTAATATTTTTGGGGTAAATTTAGTTCCTGTTCCATTAA
CTGCGCTAAAAATAATTTTTAAATCTTTTTTAGCTTCTTGCTCTTTTTTGTACGTCTCTGTTTTAGAGCT
AGAAATAGCAAGTTAAAATAAGGCTAGTCCGTTATCAACTTGAAAAAGTGGCACCGAGTCGGTGCTTTTT
TGAATTCGCTAGCTAGGTCTTGAAAGGAGTGGGAATTGGCTCCGGTGCCCGTCAGTGGGCAGAGCGCACA
TCGCCCACAGTCCCCGAGAAGTTGGGGGGAGGGGTCGGCAATTGATCCGGTGCCTAGAGAAGGTGGCGCG
GGGTAAACTGGGAAAGTGATGTCGTGTACTGGCTCCGCCTTTTTCCCGAGGGTGGGGGAGAACCGTATAT
AAGTGCAGTAGTCGCCGTGAACGTTCTTTTTCGCAACGGGTTTGCCGCCAGAACACAGGACCGGTTCTAG
AGCGCTGCCACCATGAAACGGACAGCCGACGGAAGCGAGTTCGAGTCACCAAAGAAGAAGCGGAAAGTCA
GTTCAGAGACTGGGCCTGTCGCCGTCGATCCAACCCTGCGCCGCCGGATTGAACCTCACGAGTTTGAAGT
GTTCTTTGACCCCCGGGAGCTGAGAAAGGAGACATGCCTGCTGTACGAGATCAACTGGGGAGGCAGGCAC
TCCATCTGGAGGCACACCTCTCAGAACACAAATAAGCACGTGGAGGTGAACTTCATCGAGAAGTTTACCA
CAGAGCGGTACTTCTGCCCCAATACCAGATGTAGCATCACATGGTTTCTGAGCTGGTCCCCTTGCGGAGA
GTGTAGCAGGGCCATCACCGAGTTCCTGTCCAGATATCCACACGTGACACTGTTTATCTACATCGCCAGG
CTGTATCACCACGCAGACCCAAGGAATAGGCAGGGCCTGCGCGATCTGATCAGCTCCGGCGTGACCATCC
AGATCATGACAGAGCAGGAGTCCGGCTACTGCTGGCGGAACTTCGTGAATTATTCTCCTAGCAACGAGGC
CCACTGGCCTAGGTACCCACACCTGTGGGTGCGCCTGTACGTGCTGGAGCTGTATTGCATCATCCTGGGC
CTGCCCCCTTGTCTGAATATCCTGCGGAGAAAGCAGCCCCAGCTGACCTTCTTTACAATCGCCCTGCAGT
CTTGTCACTATCAGAGGCTGCCACCCCACATCCTGTGGGCCACAGGCCTGAAGTCTGGCGGATCTAGCGG
AGGATCCTCTGGCAGCGAGACACCAGGAACAAGCGAGTCAGCAACACCAGAGAGCAGTGGCGGCAGCAGC
GGCGGCAGCGACAAGAAGTACAGCATCGGCCTGGCCATCGGCACCAACTCTGTGGGCTGGGCCGTGATCA
CCGACGAGTACAAGGTGCCCAGCAAGAAATTCAAGGTGCTGGGCAACACCGACCGGCACAGCATCAAGAA
GAACCTGATCGGAGCCCTGCTGTTCGACAGCGGCGAAACAGCCGAGGCCACCCGGCTGAAGAGAACCGCC
AGAAGAAGATACACCAGACGGAAGAACCGGATCTGCTATCTGCAAGAGATCTTCAGCAACGAGATGGCCA
AGGTGGACGACAGCTTCTTCCACAGACTGGAAGAGTCCTTCCTGGTGGAAGAGGATAAGAAGCACGAGCG
GCACCCCATCTTCGGCAACATCGTGGACGAGGTGGCCTACCACGAGAAGTACCCCACCATCTACCACCTG
AGAAAGAAACTGGTGGACAGCACCGACAAGGCCGACCTGCGGCTGATCTATCTGGCCCTGGCCCACATGA
TCAAGTTCCGGGGCCACTTCCTGATCGAGGGCGACCTGAACCCCGACAACAGCGACGTGGACAAGCTGTT
CATCCAGCTGGTGCAGACCTACAACCAGCTGTTCGAGGAAAACCCCATCAACGCCAGCGGCGTGGACGCC
AAGGCCATCCTGTCTGCCAGACTGAGCAAGAGCAGACGGCTGGAAAATCTGATCGCCCAGCTGCCCGGCG
AGAAGAAGAATGGCCTGTTCGGAAACCTGATTGCCCTGAGCCTGGGCCTGACCCCCAACTTCAAGAGCAA
CTTCGACCTGGCCGAGGATGCCAAACTGCAGCTGAGCAAGGACACCTACGACGACGACCTGGACAACCTG
CTGGCCCAGATCGGCGACCAGTACGCCGACCTGTTTCTGGCCGCCAAGAACCTGTCCGACGCCATCCTGC
TGAGCGACATCCTGAGAGTGAACACCGAGATCACCAAGGCCCCCCTGAGCGCCTCTATGATCAAGAGATA
CGACGAGCACCACCAGGACCTGACCCTGCTGAAAGCTCTCGTGCGGCAGCAGCTGCCTGAGAAGTACAAA
GAGATTTTCTTCGACCAGAGCAAGAACGGCTACGCCGGCTACATTGACGGCGGAGCCAGCCAGGAAGAGT
TCTACAAGTTCATCAAGCCCATCCTGGAAAAGATGGACGGCACCGAGGAACTGCTCGTGAAGCTGAACAG
AGAGGACCTGCTGCGGAAGCAGCGGACCTTCGACAACGGCAGCATCCCCCACCAGATCCACCTGGGAGAG
CTGCACGCCATTCTGCGGCGGCAGGAAGATTTTTACCCATTCCTGAAGGACAACCGGGAAAAGATCGAGA
AGATCCTGACCTTCCGCATCCCCTACTACGTGGGCCCTCTGGCCAGGGGAAACAGCAGATTCGCCTGGAT
GACCAGAAAGAGCGAGGAAACCATCACCCCCTGGAACTTCGAGGAAGTGGTGGACAAGGGCGCTTCCGCC
CAGAGCTTCATCGAGCGGATGACCAACTTCGATAAGAACCTGCCCAACGAGAAGGTGCTGCCCAAGCACA
GCCTGCTGTACGAGTACTTCACCGTGTATAACGAGCTGACCAAAGTGAAATACGTGACCGAGGGAATGAG
AAAGCCCGCCTTCCTGAGCGGCGAGCAGAAAAAGGCCATCGTGGACCTGCTGTTCAAGACCAACCGGAAA
GTGACCGTGAAGCAGCTGAAAGAGGACTACTTCAAGAAAATCGAGTGCTTCGACTCCGTGGAAATCTCCG
GCGTGGAAGATCGGTTCAACGCCTCCCTGGGCACATACCACGATCTGCTGAAAATTATCAAGGACAAGGA
CTTCCTGGACAATGAGGAAAACGAGGACATTCTGGAAGATATCGTGCTGACCCTGACACTGTTTGAGGAC
AGAGAGATGATCGAGGAACGGCTGAAAACCTATGCCCACCTGTTCGACGACAAAGTGATGAAGCAGCTGA
AGCGGCGGAGATACACCGGCTGGGGCAGGCTGAGCCGGAAGCTGATCAACGGCATCCGGGACAAGCAGTC
CGGCAAGACAATCCTGGATTTCCTGAAGTCCGACGGCTTCGCCAACAGAAACTTCATGCAGCTGATCCAC
GACGACAGCCTGACCTTTAAAGAGGACATCCAGAAAGCCCAGGTGTCCGGCCAGGGCGATAGCCTGCACG
AGCACATTGCCAATCTGGCCGGCAGCCCCGCCATTAAGAAGGGCATCCTGCAGACAGTGAAGGTGGTGGA
CGAGCTCGTGAAAGTGATGGGCCGGCACAAGCCCGAGAACATCGTGATCGAAATGGCCAGAGAGAACCAG
ACCACCCAGAAGGGACAGAAGAACAGCCGCGAGAGAATGAAGCGGATCGAAGAGGGCATCAAAGAGCTGG
GCAGCCAGATCCTGAAAGAACACCCCGTGGAAAACACCCAGCTGCAGAACGAGAAGCTGTACCTGTACTA
CCTGCAGAATGGGCGGGATATGTACGTGGACCAGGAACTGGACATCAACCGGCTGTCCGACTACGATGTG
GACCATATCGTGCCTCAGAGCTTTCTGAAGGACGACTCCATCGACAACAAGGTGCTGACCAGAAGCGACA
AGAACCGGGGCAAGAGCGACAACGTGCCCTCCGAAGAGGTCGTGAAGAAGATGAAGAACTACTGGCGGCA
GCTGCTGAACGCCAAGCTGATTACCCAGAGAAAGTTCGACAATCTGACCAAGGCCGAGAGAGGCGGCCTG
AGCGAACTGGATAAGGCCGGCTTCATCAAGAGACAGCTGGTGGAAACCCGGCAGATCACAAAGCACGTGG
CACAGATCCTGGACTCCCGGATGAACACTAAGTACGACGAGAATGACAAGCTGATCCGGGAAGTGAAAGT
GATCACCCTGAAGTCCAAGCTGGTGTCCGATTTCCGGAAGGATTTCCAGTTTTACAAAGTGCGCGAGATC
AACAACTACCACCACGCCCACGACGCCTACCTGAACGCCGTCGTGGGAACCGCCCTGATCAAAAAGTACC
CTAAGCTGGAAAGCGAGTTCGTGTACGGCGACTACAAGGTGTACGACGTGCGGAAGATGATCGCCAAGAG
CGAGCAGGAAATCGGCAAGGCTACCGCCAAGTACTTCTTCTACAGCAACATCATGAACTTTTTCAAGACC
GAGATTACCCTGGCCAACGGCGAGATCCGGAAGCGGCCTCTGATCGAGACAAACGGCGAAACCGGGGAGA
TCGTGTGGGATAAGGGCCGGGATTTTGCCACCGTGCGGAAAGTGCTGAGCATGCCCCAAGTGAATATCGT
GAAAAAGACCGAGGTGCAGACAGGCGGCTTCAGCAAAGAGTCTATCCGGCCCAAGAGGAACAGCGATAAG
CTGATCGCCAGAAAGAAGGACTGGGACCCTAAGAAGTACGGCGGCTTCGTGAGCCCCACCGTGGCCTATT
CTGTGCTGGTGGTGGCCAAAGTGGAAAAGGGCAAGTCCAAGAAACTGAAGAGTGTGAAAGAGCTGCTGGG
GATCACCATCATGGAAAGAAGCAGCTTCGAGAAGAATCCCATCGACTTTCTGGAAGCCAAGGGCTACAAA
GAAGTGAAAAAGGACCTGATCATCAAGCTGCCTAAGTACTCCCTGTTCGAGCTGGAAAACGGCCGGAAGA
GAATGCTGGCCTCTGCCCGGTTCCTGCAGAAGGGAAACGAACTGGCCCTGCCCTCCAAATATGTGAACTT
CCTGTACCTGGCCAGCCACTATGAGAAGCTGAAGGGCTCCCCCGAGGATAATGAGCAGAAACAGCTGTTT
GTGGAACAGCACAAGCACTACCTGGACGAGATCATCGAGCAGATCAGCGAGTTCTCCAAGAGAGTGATCC
TGGCCGACGCTAATCTGGACAAAGTGCTGTCCGCCTACAACAAGCACCGGGATAAGCCCATCAGAGAGCA
GGCCGAGAATATCATCCACCTGTTTACCCTGACCAATCTGGGAGCCCCTCGGGCCTTCAAGTACTTTGAC
ACCACCATCGACCGGAAGGTGTACCGGAGCACCAAAGAGGTGCTGGACGCCACCCTGATCCACCAGAGCA
TCACCGGCCTGTACGAGACACGGATCGACCTGTCTCAGCTGGGAGGTGACAGCGGCGGGAGCGGCGGGAG
CGGGGGGAGCACCAACCTGTCTGACATCATCGAGAAGGAGACAGGCAAGCAGCTGGTCATCCAGGAGAGC
ATCCTGATGCTGCCCGAAGAAGTCGAAGAAGTGATCGGAAACAAGCCTGAGAGCGATATCCTGGTCCATA
CCGCCTACGACGAGAGTACCGACGAAAATGTGATGCTGCTGACATCCGACGCCCCAGAGTATAAGCCCTG
GGCTCTGGTCATCCAGGATTCCAACGGAGAGAACAAAATCAAAATGCTGTCTGGCGGCTCAAAAAGAACC
GCCGACGGCAGCGAATTCGAGCCCAAGAAGAAGAGGAAAGTCGATTACAAAGACGATGACGATAAGGGAT
CCGGCGCAACAAACTTCTCTCTGCTGAAACAAGCCGGAGATGTCGAAGAGAATCCTGGACCGACCGAGTA
CAAGCCCACGGTGCGCCTCGCCACCCGCGACGACGTCCCCAGGGCCGTACGCACCCTCGCCGCCGCGTTC
GCCGACTACCCCGCCACGCGCCACACCGTCGATCCGGACCGCCACATCGAGCGGGTCACCGAGCTGCAAG
AACTCTTCCTCACGCGCGTCGGGCTCGACATCGGCAAGGTGTGGGTCGCGGACGACGGCGCCGCGGTGGC
GGTCTGGACCACGCCGGAGAGCGTCGAAGCGGGGGCGGTGTTCGCCGAGATCGGCCCGCGCATGGCCGAG
TTGAGCGGTTCCCGGCTGGCCGCGCAGCAACAGATGGAAGGCCTCCTGGCGCCGCACCGGCCCAAGGAGC
CCGCGTGGTTCCTGGCCACCGTCGGAGTCTCGCCCGACCACCAGGGCAAGGGTCTGGGCAGCGCCGTCGT
GCTCCCCGGAGTGGAGGCGGCCGAGCGCGCCGGGGTGCCCGCCTTCCTGGAGACCTCCGCGCCCCGCAAC
CTCCCCTTCTACGAGCGGCTCGGCTTCACCGTCACCGCCGACGTCGAGGTGCCCGAAGGACCGCGCACCT
GGTGCATGACCCGCAAGCCCGGTGCCTGAACGCGTTAAGTCGACAATCAACCTCTGGATTACAAAATTTG
TGAAAGATTGACTGGTATTCTTAACTATGTTGCTCCTTTTACGCTATGTGGATACGCTGCTTTAATGCCT
TTGTATCATGCTATTGCTTCCCGTATGGCTTTCATTTTCTCCTCCTTGTATAAATCCTGGTTGCTGTCTC
TTTATGAGGAGTTGTGGCCCGTTGTCAGGCAACGTGGCGTGGTGTGCACTGTGTTTGCTGACGCAACCCC
CACTGGTTGGGGCATTGCCACCACCTGTCAGCTCCTTTCCGGGACTTTCGCTTTCCCCCTCCCTATTGCC
ACGGCGGAACTCATCGCCGCCTGCCTTGCCCGCTGCTGGACAGGGGCTCGGCTGTTGGGCACTGACAATT
CCGTGGTGTTGTCGGGGAAATCATCGTCCTTTCCTTGGCTGCTCGCCTGTGTTGCCACCTGGATTCTGCG
CGGGACGTCCTTCTGCTACGTCCCTTCGGCCCTCAATCCAGCGGACCTTCCTTCCCGCGGCCTGCTGCCG
GCTCTGCGGCCTCTTCCGCGTCTTCGCCTTCGCCCTCAGACGAGTCGGATCTCCCTTTGGGCCGCCTCCC
CGCGTCGACTTTAAGACCAATGACTTACAAGGCAGCTGTAGATCTTAGCCACTTTTTAAAAGAAAAGGGG
GGACTGGAAGGGCTAATTCACTCCCAACGAAGACAAGATCTGCTTTTTGCTTGTACTGGGTCTCTCTGGT
TAGACCAGATCTGAGCCTGGGAGCTCTCTGGCTAACTAGGGAACCCACTGCTTAAGCCTCAATAAAGCTT
GCCTTGAGTGCTTCAAGTAGTGTGTGCCCGTCTGTTGTGTGACTCTGGTAACTAGAGATCCCTCAGACCC
TTTTAGTCAGTGTGGAAAATCTCTAGCAGGGCCCGTTTAAACCCGCTGATCAGCCTCGACTGTGCCTTCT
AGTTGCCAGCCATCTGTTGTTTGCCCCTCCCCCGTGCCTTCCTTGACCCTGGAAGGTGCCACTCCCACTG
TCCTTTCCTAATAAAATGAGGAAATTGCATCGCATTGTCTGAGTAGGTGTCATTCTATTCTGGGGGGTGG
GGTGGGGCAGGACAGCAAGGGGGAGGATTGGGAAGACAATAGCAGGCATGCTGGGGATGCGGTGGGCTCT
ATGGCTTCTGAGGCGGAAAGAACCAGCTGGGGCTCTAGGGGGTATCCCC
[124 nt withheld, positions 11670-11793]
C
[91 nt withheld, positions 11795-11885]
A
[49 nt withheld, positions 11887-11935]
CCTTTGACGTTGGAGTCCACGTTCTTT
[37 nt withheld, positions 11963-11999]
ACCCTATCTCGGTCTATTCTTTTGATTTATAAGGGATTTTGCCGATTTCGGCCTATTGGTTAAAAAATGA
GCTGATTTAACAAAAATTTAACGCGAATTAATTCTGTGGAATGTGTGTCAGTTAGGGTGTGGAAAGTCCC
CAGGCTCCCCAGCAGGCAGAAGTATGCAAAGCATGCATCTCAATTAGTCAGCAACCAGGTGTGGAAAGTC
CCCAGGCTCCCCAGCAGGCAGAAGTATGCAAAGCATGCATCTCAATTAGTCAGCAACCATAGTCCCGCCC
CTAACTCCGCCCATCCCGCCCCTAACTCCGCCCAGTTCCGCCCATTCTCCGCCCCATGGCTGACTAATTT
TTTTTATTTATGCAGAGGCCGAGGCCGCCTCTGCCTCTGAGCTATTCCAGAAGTAGTGAGGAGGCTTTTT
TGGAGGCCTAGGCTTTTGCAAAAAGCTCCCGGGAGCTTGTATATCCATTTTCGGATCTGATCAGCACGTG
TTGACAATTAATCATCGGCATAGTATATCGGCATAGTATAATACGACAAGGTGAGGAACTAAACCATGGC
CAAGTTGACCAGTGCCGTTCCGGTGCTCACCGCGCGCGACGTCGCCGGAGCGGTCGAGTTCTGGACCGAC
CGGCTCGGGTTCTCCCGGGACTTCGTGGAGGACGACTTCGCCGGTGTGGTCCGGGACGACGTGACCCTGT
TCATCAGCGCGGTCCAGGACCAGGTGGTGCCGGACAACACCCTGGCCTGGGTGTGGGTGCGCGGCCTGGA
CGAGCTGTACGCCGAGTGGTCGGAGGTCGTGTCCACGAACTTCCGGGACGCCTCCGGGCCGGCCATGACC
GAGATCGGCGAGCAGCCGTGGGGGCGGGAGTTCGCCCTGCGCGACCCGGCCGGCAACTGCGTGCACTTCG
TGGCCGAGGAGCAGGACTGACACGTGCTACGAGATTTCGATTCCACCGCCGCCTTCTATGAAAGGTTGGG
CTTCGGAATCGTTTTCCGGGACGCCGGCTGGATGATCCTCCAGCGCGGGGATCTCATGCTGGAGTTCTTC
GCCCACCCCAACTTGTTTATTGCAGCTTATAATGGTTACAAATAAAGCAATAGCATCACAAATTTCACAA
ATAAAGCATTTTTTTCACTGCATTCTAGTTGTGGTTTGTCCAAACTCATCAATGTATCTTATCATGTCTG
TATACCGTCGACCTCTAGCTAGAGCTTGGCGTAATCATGGTCATAGCTGTTTCCTGTGTGAAATTGTTAT
CCGCTCACAATTCCACACAACATACGAGCCGGAAGCATAAAGTGTAAAGCCTGGGGTGCCTAATGAGTGA
GCTAACTCACATTAATTGCGTTGCGCTCACTGCCCGCTTTCCAGTCGGGAAACCTGTCGTGCCAGCTGCA
TTAATGAATCGGCCAACGCGCGGGGAGAGGCGGTTTGCGTATTGGGCGCTCTTCCGCTTCCTCGCTCACT
GACTCGCTGCGCTCGGTCGTTCGGCTGCGGCGAGCGGTATCAGCTCACTCAAAGGCGGTAATACGGTTAT
CCACAGAATCAGGGGATAACGCAGGAAAGAACATGTGAGCAAAAGGCCAGCAAAAGGCCAGGAACCGTAA
AAAGGCCGCGTTGCTGGCGTTTTTCCATAGGCTCCGCCCCCCTGACGAGCATCACAAAAATCGACGCTCA
AGTCAGAGGTGGCGAAACCCGACAGGACTATAAAGATACCAGGCGTTTCCCCCTGGAAGCTCCCTCGTGC
GCTCTCCTGTTCCGACCCTGCCGCTTACCGGATACCTGTCCGCCTTTCTCCCTTCGGGAAGCGTGGCGCT
TTCTCATAGCTCACGCTGTAGGTATCTCAGTTCGGTGTAGGTCGTTCGCTCCAAGCTGGGCTGTGTGCAC
GAACCCCCCGTTCAGCCCGACCGCTGCGCCTTATCCGGTAACTATCGTCTTGAGTCCAACCCGGTAAGAC
ACGACTTATCGCCACTGGCAGCAGCCACTGGTAACAGGATTAGCAGAGCGAGGTATGTAGGCGGTGCTAC
AGAGTTCTTGAAGTGGTGGCCTAACTACGGCTACACTAGAAGAACAGTATTTGGTATCTGCGCTCTGCTG
AAGCCAGTTACCTTCGGAAAAAGAGTTGGTAGCTCTTGATCCGGCAAACAAACCACCGCTGGTAGCGGTG
GTTTTTTTGTTTGCAAGCAGCAGATTACGCGCAGAAAAAAAGGATCTCAAGAAGATCCTTTGATCTTTTC
TACGGGGTCTGACGCTCAGTGGAACGAAAACTCACGTTAAGGGATTTTGGTCATGAGATTATCAAAAAGG
ATCTTCACCTAGATCCTTTTAAATTAAAAATGAAGTTTTAAATCAATCTAAAGTATATATGAGTAAACTT
GGTCTGACAGTTACCAATGCTTAATCAGTGAGGCACCTATCTCAGCGATCTGTCTATTTCGTTCATCCAT
AGTTGCCTGACTCCCCGTCGTGTAGATAACTACGATACGGGAGGGCTTACCATCTGGCCCCAGTGCTGCA
ATGATACCGCGAGACCCACGCTCACCGGCTCCAGATTTATCAGCAATAAACCAGCCAGCCGGAAGGGCCG
AGCGCAGAAGTGGTCCTGCAACTTTATCCGCCTCCATCCAGTCTATTAATTGTTGCCGGGAAGCTAGAGT
AAGTAGTTCGCCAGTTAATAGTTTGCGCAACGTTGTTGCCATTGCTACAGGCATCGTGGTGTCACGCTCG
TCGTTTGGTATGGCTTCATTCAGCTCCGGTTCCCAACGATCAAGGCGAGTTACATGATCCCCCATGTTGT
GCAAAAAAGCGGTTAGCTCCTTCGGTCCTCCGATCGTTGTCAGAAGTAAGTTGGCCGCAGTGTTATCACT
CATGGTTATGGCAGCACTGCATAATTCTCTTACTGTCATGCCATCCGTAAGATGCTTTTCTGTGACTGGT
GAGTACTCAACCAAGTCATTCTGAGAATAGTGTATGCGGCGACCGAGTTGCTCTTGCCCGGCGTCAATAC
GGGATAATACCGCGCCACATAGCAGAACTTTAAAAGTGCTCATCATTGGAAAACGTTCTTCGGGGCGAAA
ACTCTCAAGGATCTTACCGCTGTTGAGATCCAGTTCGATGTAACCCACTCGTGCACCCAACTGATCTTCA
GCATCTTTTACTTTCACCAGCGTTTCTGGGTGAGCAAAAACAGGAAGGCAAAATGCCGCAAAAAAGGGAA
TAAGGGCGACACGGAAATGTTGAATACTCATACTCTTCCTTTTTCAATATTATTGAAGCATTTATCAGGG
TTATTGTCTCATGAGCGGATACATATTTGAATGTATTTAGAAAAATAAACAAATAGGGGTTCCGCGCACA
TTTCCCCGAAAAGTGCCACCTGACGTCGACGGATCGGGAGATCTCCCGATCCCCTATGGTGCACTCTCAG
TACAATCTGCTCTGATGCCGCATAGTTAAGCCAGTATCTGCTCCCTGCTTGTGTGTTGGAGGTCGCTGAG
TAGTGCGCGAGCAAAATTTAAGCTACAACAAGGCAAGGCTTGACCGACAATTGCATGAAGAATCTGCTTA
GGGTTAGGCGTTTTGCGCTGCTTCGCGATGTACGGGCCAGATATACGCGTTGACATTGATTATTGACTAG
TTATTAATAGTAATCAATTACGGGGTCATTAGTTCATAGCCCATATATGGAGTTCCGCGTTACATAACTT
ACGGTAAATGGCCCGCCTGGCTGACCGCCCAACGACCCCCGCCCATTGACGTCAATAATGACGTATGTTC
CCATAGTAACGCCAATAGGGACTTTCCATTGACGTCAATGGGTGGAGTATTTACGGTAAACTGCCCACTT
GGCAGTACATCAAGTGTATCATATGCCAAGTACGCCCCCTATTGACGTCAATGACGGTAAATGGCCCGCC
TGGCATTATGCCCAGTACATGACCTTATGGGACTTTCCTACTTGGCAGTACATCTACGTATTAGTCATCG
CTATTACCATGG
